Addgene plasmid #180451: pJA54 HLA-A*03:01
Purpose: E. coli expression of soluble MHC protein
Depositing lab: John Altman. Depositing organization: Emory University.
Backbone
  Vector backbone: pGEMEX
  Backbone manufacturer: Promega
  Vector type: Bacterial Expression
Growth in bacteria
  Bacterial resistance: Ampicillin, 100 μg/mL
  Growth temperature: 37°C
  Growth strain: DH5alpha
  Copy number: Unknown
Gene/Insert
  Gene/Insert name: HLA-A*03:01
  Species: H. sapiens (human)
  Mutation: Replacement of transmembrane domain with enzymatic biotinylation site
  Tag / fusion protein: BSP41 (C terminal on insert)
  Cloning method: Restriction Enzyme; 5′ cloning site Unknown (unknown if destroyed)
Terms and licenses: Academic/Nonprofit Terms; Industry Terms: Not Available to Industry
Depositor comments: https://www.ebi.ac.uk/ipd/imgt/hla/alleles/allele/?accession=HLA00037 provides allele sequence data. For detailed protocols of expression, purification and use to visualize antigen-specific T cells, please refer to Altman and Davis (2016) Curr. Protoc. Immunol. doi.org/10.1002/cpim.14. We recommend the E. coli BL21(DE3) strain for expression.
How to cite: pJA54 HLA-A*03:01 was a gift from John Altman (Addgene plasmid # 180451 ; http://n2t.net/addgene:180451 ; RRID:Addgene_180451)
