[The description below was written by a language model from this plasmid's Addgene catalogue record and pLannotate feature annotations shown in this document.]
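Description:
pJA54 HLA-A*03:01 is a bacterial expression plasmid of about 4 kb, built on the Promega pGEMEX backbone, for producing the soluble ectodomain of the human MHC class I heavy chain HLA-A*03:01 in E. coli. It replicates from a high-copy ColE1/pUC-type origin and is selected with ampicillin through the bla (AmpR) gene and its own promoter. An f1 origin is also present. Short fragments of bom, rop, lacZα and lacI appear to be backbone remnants rather than functional genes.

The expression cassette consists of a T7 promoter and the T7 gene 10 ribosome binding site, followed by an HLA-A coding fragment of roughly 840 bp and, further downstream, a T7 terminator. An inverted SP6 promoter and a small piece of T7 gene 10 sequence lie between the insert and the terminator and are probably left over from the pGEMEX cloning region. According to the record, the transmembrane domain has been replaced by an enzymatic biotinylation site, the C-terminal BSP41 tag. This tag is not annotated separately in the feature tables. The automated annotation text mentions a different allele only because it quotes the generic HLA-A database entry.

Because transcription depends on T7 RNA polymerase, the depositor recommends a DE3 lysogen such as BL21(DE3) for expression. The depositor comments point to use of the purified, biotinylatable heavy chain as a reagent for visualizing antigen-specific T cells, which fits MHC tetramer-type staining. The depositor and sequencing-derived records differ by two nucleotides in length and show the same feature layout.
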