Features (pLannotate 1.2.2; 14 found; start..end, strand, type, name):
     41..59      +  promoter       T7 promoter: promoter for bacteriophage T7 RNA polymerase
     91..113     +  RBS            RBS: efficient ribosome binding site from bacteriophage T7 gene 10 (Olins and Rangwala, 1989)
    127..969     +  CDS            HLA-A (fragment): HLAA_HUMAN - Also known as HLAA. Experimental evidence at protein level: Swiss-Prot protein existence level 1. Allele A*74:01: Presents immunodominant HIV-1 epitopes derived from gag-pol (GQMVHQAISPR, QIYPGIKVR) and rev (RQIHSISER), carrying an aliphatic residue at position 2 and Arg anchor residue at the C-terminus. May contribute to viral load control in chronic HIV-1 infection. From Homo sapiens (Human).
   1036..1054    -  promoter       SP6 promoter: promoter for bacteriophage SP6 RNA polymerase
   1069..1118    +  CDS            SET1 (fragment): solubility-enhancement tag derived from T7 phage gene 10B
   1126..1173    +  terminator     T7 terminator: transcription terminator for bacteriophage T7 RNA polymerase
   1202..1268    +  CDS            lacZα (fragment): LacZα fragment of β-galactosidase; lacZ fragment
   1299..1727    -  rep_origin     f1 ori (sequence partly withheld): f1 bacteriophage origin of replication; arrow indicates direction of (+) strand synthesis
   1728..1827    -  misc_feature   bom (fragment): basis of mobility region from pBR322
   1929..1964    -  CDS            rop (fragment): Rop protein, which maintains plasmids at low copy number; rop
   2059..2163    +  promoter       AmpR promoter: bla
   2164..3024    +  CDS            AmpR: β-lactamase; bla; confers resistance to ampicillin, carbenicillin, and related antibiotics
   3195..3783    +  rep_origin     ori: high-copy-number ColE1/pMB1/pBR322/pUC origin of replication
   3966..15      +  CDS            lacI (fragment) (across the origin): lac repressor; lacI; The lac repressor binds to the lac operator to inhibit transcription in E. coli. This inhibition can be relieved by adding lactose or isopropyl-β-D-thiogalactopyranoside (IPTG).
>Addgene plasmid #180451 | pJA54 HLA-A*03:01 | addgene full sequence | sequence record 355758 | Addgene NGS Result
ATTCATTAATGCAGCCCGGGAGATCTCGATCCCGCGAAATTAATACGACTCACTATAGGGAGACCACAAC
GGTTTCCCTCTAGAAATAATTTTGTTTAACTTTAAGAAGGAGATATACATATGGCTAGCGGTTCTCATTC
TATGAGATATTTCTTCACATCCGTGTCCCGGCCCGGCCGCGGGGAGCCCCGCTTCATCGCCGTGGGCTAC
GTGGACGACACGCAGTTCGTGCGGTTCGACAGCGACGCCGCGAGCCAGAGGATGGAGCCGCGGGCGCCGT
GGATAGAGCAGGAGGGGCCGGAGTATTGGGACCAGGAGACACGGAATGTGAAGGCCCAGTCACAGACTGA
CCGAGTGGACCTGGGGACCCTGCGCGGCTACTACAACCAGAGCGAGGCCGGTTCTCACACCATCCAGATA
ATGTATGGCTGCGACGTGGGGTCGGACGGGCGCTTCCTCCGCGGGTACCGGCAGGACGCCTACGACGGCA
AGGATTACATCGCCCTGAACGAGGACCTGCGCTCTTGGACCGCGGCGGACATGGCGGCTCAGATCACCAA
GCGCAAGTGGGAGGCGGCCCATGAGGCGGAGCAGTTGAGAGCCTACCTGGATGGCACGTGCGTGGAGTGG
CTCCGCAGATACCTGGAGAACGGGAAGGAGACGCTGCAGCGCACGGACCCCCCCAAGACACATATGACCC
ACCACCCCATCTCTGACCATGAGGCCACCCTGAGGTGCTGGGCCCTGGGCTTCTACCCTGCGGAGATCAC
ACTGACCTGGCAGCGGGATGGGGAGGACCAGACCCAGGACACGGAGCTCGTGGAGACCAGGCCTGCAGGG
GATGGAACCTTCCAGAAGTGGGCGGCTGTGGTGGTGCCTTCTGGAGAGGAGCAGAGATACACCTGCCATG
TGCAGCATGAGGGTCTGCCCAAGCCCCTCACCCTGAGATGGGAGCTGTCTTCCCAGCCCGGATCCCTGCA
TCATATTCTGGATGCACAGAAAATGGTGTGGAATCATCGTTAAAAGCTTGAGTATTCTATAGTGTCACCT
AAATCCCAGCTTGATCCGGCTGCTAACAAAGCCCGAAAGGAAGCTGAGTTGGCTGCTGCCACCGCTGAGC
AATAACTAGCATAACCCCTTGGGGCCTCTAAACGGGTCTTGAGGGGTTTTTTGCTGAAAGGAGGAACTAT
ATCCGGATAACCTGGCGTAATAGCGAAGAGGCCCGCACCGATCGCCCTTCCCAACAGTTGCGCAGCCTGA
ATGGCGAATGGAAATTGTAAGCGTTAATATTTTGTTAAAATTCGCGTTAAATTTTTGTTAAATCAGCTCA
TTTTTTAACCAATAGGCCGAAATCGGCAAAATCCCTTATAAATCAAAAGAATAGACCGAGATAGGGT
[37 nt withheld, positions 1398-1434]
AAAGAACGTGGACTCCAACGTCAAAGG
[49 nt withheld, positions 1462-1510]
T
[91 nt withheld, positions 1512-1602]
G
[124 nt withheld, positions 1604-1727]
CCTGATGCGGTATTTTCTCCTTACGCATCTGTGCGGTATTTCACACCGCATATGGTGCACTCTCAGTACA
ATCTGCTCTGATGCCGCATAGTTAAGCCAGCCCCGACACCCGCCAACACCCGCTGACGCGCCCTGACGGG
CTTGTCTGCTCCCGGCATCCGCTTACAGACAAGCTGTGACCGTCTCCGGGAGCTGCATGTGTCAGAGGTT
TTCACCGTCATCACCGAAACGCGCGAGACGAAAGGGCCTCGTGATACGCCTATTTTTATAGGTTAATGTC
ATGATAATAATGGTTTCTTAGACGTCAGGTGGCACTTTTCGGGGAAATGTGCGCGGAACCCCTATTTGTT
TATTTTTCTAAATACATTCAAATATGTATCCGCTCATGAGACAATAACCCTGATAAATGCTTCAATAATA
TTGAAAAAGGAAGAGTATGAGTATTCAACATTTCCGTGTCGCCCTTATTCCCTTTTTTGCGGCATTTTGC
CTTCCTGTTTTTGCTCACCCAGAAACGCTGGTGAAAGTAAAAGATGCTGAAGATCAGTTGGGTGCACGAG
TGGGTTACATCGAACTGGATCTCAACAGCGGTAAGATCCTTGAGAGTTTTCGCCCCGAAGAACGTTTTCC
AATGATGAGCACTTTTAAAGTTCTGCTATGTGGCGCGGTATTATCCCGTATTGACGCCGGGCAAGAGCAA
CTCGGTCGCCGCATACACTATTCTCAGAATGACTTGGTTGAGTACTCACCAGTCACAGAAAAGCATCTTA
CGGATGGCATGACAGTAAGAGAATTATGCAGTGCTGCCATAACCATGAGTGATAACACTGCGGCCAACTT
ACTTCTGACAACGATCGGAGGACCGAAGGAGCTAACCGCTTTTTTGCACAACATGGGGGATCATGTAACT
CGCCTTGATCGTTGGGAACCGGAGCTGAATGAAGCCATACCAAACGACGAGCGTGACACCACGATGCCTG
TAGCAATGGCAACAACGTTGCGCAAACTATTAACTGGCGAACTACTTACTCTAGCTTCCCGGCAACAATT
AATAGACTGGATGGAGGCGGATAAAGTTGCAGGACCACTTCTGCGCTCGGCCCTTCCGGCTGGCTGGTTT
ATTGCTGATAAATCTGGAGCCGGTGAGCGTGGGTCTCGCGGTATCATTGCAGCACTGGGGCCAGATGGTA
AGCCCTCCCGTATCGTAGTTATCTACACGACGGGGAGTCAGGCAACTATGGATGAACGAAATAGACAGAT
CGCTGAGATAGGTGCCTCACTGATTAAGCATTGGTAACTGTCAGACCAAGTTTACTCATATATACTTTAG
ATTGATTTAAAACTTCATTTTTAATTTAAAAGGATCTAGGTGAAGATCCTTTTTGATAATCTCATGACCA
AAATCCCTTAACGTGAGTTTTCGTTCCACTGAGCGTCAGACCCCGTAGAAAAGATCAAAGGATCTTCTTG
AGATCCTTTTTTTCTGCGCGTAATCTGCTGCTTGCAAACAAAAAAACCACCGCTACCAGCGGTGGTTTGT
TTGCCGGATCAAGAGCTACCAACTCTTTTTCCGAAGGTAACTGGCTTCAGCAGAGCGCAGATACCAAATA
CTGTTCTTCTAGTGTAGCCGTAGTTAGGCCACCACTTCAAGAACTCTGTAGCACCGCCTACATACCTCGC
TCTGCTAATCCTGTTACCAGTGGCTGCTGCCAGTGGCGATAAGTCGTGTCTTACCGGGTTGGACTCAAGA
CGATAGTTACCGGATAAGGCGCAGCGGTCGGGCTGAACGGGGGGTTCGTGCACACAGCCCAGCTTGGAGC
GAACGACCTACACCGAACTGAGATACCTACAGCGTGAGCTATGAGAAAGCGCCACGCTTCCCGAAGGGAG
AAAGGCGGACAGGTATCCGGTAAGCGGCAGGGTCGGAACAGGAGAGCGCACGAGGGAGCTTCCAGGGGGA
AACGCCTGGTATCTTTATAGTCCTGTCGGGTTTCGCCACCTCTGACTTGAGCGTCGATTTTTGTGATGCT
CGTCAGGGGGGCGGAGCCTATGGAAAAACGCCAGCAACGCGGCCTTTTTACGGTTCCTGGCCTTTTGCTG
GCCTTTTGCTCACATGTTCTTTCCTGCGTTATCCCCTGATTCTGTGGATAACCGTATTACCGCCTTTGAG
TGAGCTGATACCGCTCGCCGCAGCCGAACGACCGAGCGCAGCGAGTCAGTGAGCGAGGAAGCGGAAGAGC
GCCCAATACGCAAACCGCCTCTCCCCGCGCGTTGGCCG
