Features (pLannotate 1.2.2; 14 found; start..end, strand, type, name):
     41..59      +  promoter       T7 promoter: promoter for bacteriophage T7 RNA polymerase
     91..113     +  RBS            RBS: efficient ribosome binding site from bacteriophage T7 gene 10 (Olins and Rangwala, 1989)
    127..969     +  CDS            HLA-A (fragment): HLAA_HUMAN - Also known as HLAA. Experimental evidence at protein level: Swiss-Prot protein existence level 1. Allele A*74:01: Presents immunodominant HIV-1 epitopes derived from gag-pol (GQMVHQAISPR, QIYPGIKVR) and rev (RQIHSISER), carrying an aliphatic residue at position 2 and Arg anchor residue at the C-terminus. May contribute to viral load control in chronic HIV-1 infection. From Homo sapiens (Human).
   1036..1054    -  promoter       SP6 promoter: promoter for bacteriophage SP6 RNA polymerase
   1069..1118    +  CDS            SET1 (fragment): solubility-enhancement tag derived from T7 phage gene 10B
   1126..1173    +  terminator     T7 terminator: transcription terminator for bacteriophage T7 RNA polymerase
   1202..1268    +  CDS            lacZα (fragment): LacZα fragment of β-galactosidase; lacZ fragment
   1272..1727    -  rep_origin     f1 ori (sequence partly withheld): f1 bacteriophage origin of replication; arrow indicates direction of (+) strand synthesis
   1730..1829    -  misc_feature   bom (fragment): basis of mobility region from pBR322
   1931..1966    -  CDS            rop (fragment): Rop protein, which maintains plasmids at low copy number; rop
   2061..2165    +  promoter       AmpR promoter: bla
   2166..3026    +  CDS            AmpR: β-lactamase; bla; confers resistance to ampicillin, carbenicillin, and related antibiotics
   3197..3785    +  rep_origin     ori: high-copy-number ColE1/pMB1/pBR322/pUC origin of replication
   3968..15      +  CDS            lacI (fragment) (across the origin): lac repressor; lacI; The lac repressor binds to the lac operator to inhibit transcription in E. coli. This inhibition can be relieved by adding lactose or isopropyl-β-D-thiogalactopyranoside (IPTG).
>Addgene plasmid #180451 | pJA54 HLA-A*03:01 | depositor full sequence | sequence record 357372 | pJA54 HLA-A*03:01 sequence 4007 bps
ATTCATTAATGCAGCCCGGGAGATCTCGATCCCGCGAAATTAATACGACTCACTATAGGGAGACCACAAC
GGTTTCCCTCTAGAAATAATTTTGTTTAACTTTAAGAAGGAGATATACATATGGCTAGCGGTTCTCATTC
TATGAGATATTTCTTCACATCCGTGTCCCGGCCCGGCCGCGGGGAGCCCCGCTTCATCGCCGTGGGCTAC
GTGGACGACACGCAGTTCGTGCGGTTCGACAGCGACGCCGCGAGCCAGAGGATGGAGCCGCGGGCGCCGT
GGATAGAGCAGGAGGGGCCGGAGTATTGGGACCAGGAGACACGGAATGTGAAGGCCCAGTCACAGACTGA
CCGAGTGGACCTGGGGACCCTGCGCGGCTACTACAACCAGAGCGAGGCCGGTTCTCACACCATCCAGATA
ATGTATGGCTGCGACGTGGGGTCGGACGGGCGCTTCCTCCGCGGGTACCGGCAGGACGCCTACGACGGCA
AGGATTACATCGCCCTGAACGAGGACCTGCGCTCTTGGACCGCGGCGGACATGGCGGCTCAGATCACCAA
GCGCAAGTGGGAGGCGGCCCATGAGGCGGAGCAGTTGAGAGCCTACCTGGATGGCACGTGCGTGGAGTGG
CTCCGCAGATACCTGGAGAACGGGAAGGAGACGCTGCAGCGCACGGACCCCCCCAAGACACATATGACCC
ACCACCCCATCTCTGACCATGAGGCCACCCTGAGGTGCTGGGCCCTGGGCTTCTACCCTGCGGAGATCAC
ACTGACCTGGCAGCGGGATGGGGAGGACCAGACCCAGGACACGGAGCTCGTGGAGACCAGGCCTGCAGGG
GATGGAACCTTCCAGAAGTGGGCGGCTGTGGTGGTGCCTTCTGGAGAGGAGCAGAGATACACCTGCCATG
TGCAGCATGAGGGTCTGCCCAAGCCCCTCACCCTGAGATGGGAGCTGTCTTCCCAGCCCGGATCCCTGCA
TCATATTCTGGATGCACAGAAAATGGTGTGGAATCATCGTTAAAAGCTTGAGTATTCTATAGTGTCACCT
AAATCCCAGCTTGATCCGGCTGCTAACAAAGCCCGAAAGGAAGCTGAGTTGGCTGCTGCCACCGCTGAGC
AATAACTAGCATAACCCCTTGGGGCCTCTAAACGGGTCTTGAGGGGTTTTTTGCTGAAAGGAGGAACTAT
ATCCGGATAACCTGGCGTAATAGCGAAGAGGCCCGCACCGATCGCCCTTCCCAACAGTTGCGCAGCCTGA
ATGGCGAATGGAAATTGTAAACGTTAATATTTTGTTAAAATTCGCGTTAAATATTTGTTAAATCAGCTCA
TTTTTTAACCAATAGGCCGAAATCGGCAAAATCCCTTATAAATCAAAAGAATAGACCGAGATAGGGT
[37 nt withheld, positions 1398-1434]
AAAGAACGTGGACTCCAACGTCAAAGG
[64 nt withheld, positions 1462-1525]
CGGTCGAGGTGCCGTAAAGCT
[56 nt withheld, positions 1547-1602]
G
[124 nt withheld, positions 1604-1727]
CGCCTGATGCGGTATTTTCTCCTTACGCATCTGTGCGGTATTTCACACCGCATATGGTGCACTCTCAGTA
CAATCTGCTCTGATGCCGCATAGTTAAGCCAGCCCCGACACCCGCCAACACCCGCTGACGCGCCCTGACG
GGCTTGTCTGCTCCCGGCATCCGCTTACAGACAAGCTGTGACCGTCTCCGGGAGCTGCATGTGTCAGAGG
TTTTCACCGTCATCACCGAAACGCGCGAGACGAAAGGGCCTCGTGATACGCCTATTTTTATAGGTTAATG
TCATGATAATAATGGTTTCTTAGACGTCAGGTGGCACTTTTCGGGGAAATGTGCGCGGAACCCCTATTTG
TTTATTTTTCTAAATACATTCAAATATGTATCCGCTCATGAGACAATAACCCTGATAAATGCTTCAATAA
TATTGAAAAAGGAAGAGTATGAGTATTCAACATTTCCGTGTCGCCCTTATTCCCTTTTTTGCGGCATTTT
GCCTTCCTGTTTTTGCTCACCCAGAAACGCTGGTGAAAGTAAAAGATGCTGAAGATCAGTTGGGTGCACG
AGTGGGTTACATCGAACTGGATCTCAACAGCGGTAAGATCCTTGAGAGTTTTCGCCCCGAAGAACGTTTT
CCAATGATGAGCACTTTTAAAGTTCTGCTATGTCATACACTATTATCCCGTATTGACGCCGGGCAAGAGC
AACTCGGTCGCCGGGCGCGGTATTCTCAGAATGACTTGGTTGAGTACTCACCAGTCACAGAAAAGCATCT
TACGGATGGCATGACAGTAAGAGAATTATGCAGTGCTGCCATAACCATGAGTGATAACACTGCGGCCAAC
TTACTTCTGACAACGATCGGAGGACCGAAGGAGCTAACCGCTTTTTTGCACAACATGGGGGATCATGTAA
CTCGCCTTGATCGTTGGGAACCGGAGCTGAATGAAGCCATACCAAACGACGAGCGTGACACCACGATGCC
TGTAGCAATGCCAACAACGTTGCGCAAACTATTAACTGGCGAACTACTTACTCTAGCTTCCCGGCAACAA
TTAATAGACTGGATGGAGGCGGATAAAGTTGCAGGACCACTTCTGCGCTCGGCCCTTCCGGCTGGCTGGT
TTATTGCTGATAAATCTGGAGCCGGTGAGCGTGGGTCTCGCGGTATCATTGCAGCACTGGGGCCAGATGG
TAAGCCCTCCCGTATCGTAGTTATCTACACGACGGGGAGTCAGGCAACTATGGATGAACGAAATAGACAG
ATCGCTGAGATAGGTGCCTCACTGATTAAGCATTGGTAACTGTCAGACCAAGTTTACTCATATATACTTT
AGATTGATTTAAAACTTCATTTTTAATTTAAAAGGATCTAGGTGAAGATCCTTTTTGATAATCTCATGAC
CAAAATCCCTTAACGTGAGTTTTCGTTCCACTGAGCGTCAGACCCCGTAGAAAAGATCAAAGGATCTTCT
TGAGATCCTTTTTTTCTGCGCGTAATCTGCTGCTTGCAAACAAAAAAACCACCGCTACCAGCGGTGGTTT
GTTTGCCGGATCAAGAGCTACCAACTCTTTTTCCGAAGGTAACTGGCTTCAGCAGAGCGCAGATACCAAA
TACTGTCCTTCTAGTGTAGCCGTAGTTAGGCCACCACTTCAAGAACTCTGTAGCACCGCCTACATACCTC
GCTCTGCTAATCCTGTTACCAGTGGCTGCTGCCAGTGGCGATAAGTCGTGTCTTACCGGGTTGGACTCAA
GACGATAGTTACCGGATAAGGCGCAGCGGTCGGGCTGAACGGGGGGTTCGTGCACACAGCCCAGCTTGGA
GCGAACGACCTACACCGAACTGAGATACCTACAGCGTGAGCTATGAGAAAGCGCCACGCTTCCCGAAGGG
AGAAAGGCGGACAGGTATCCGGTAAGCGGCAGGGTCGGAACAGGAGAGCGCACGAGGGAGCTTCCAGGGG
GAAACGCCTGGTATCTTTATAGTCCTGTCGGGTTTCGCCACCTCTGACTTGAGCGTCGATTTTTGTGATG
CTCGTCAGGGGGGCGGAGCCTATCGAAAAACGCCAGCAACGCGGCCTTTTTACGGTTCCTGGCCTTTTGC
TGGCCTTTTGCTCACATGTTCTTTCCTGCGTTATCCCCTGATTCTGTGGATAACCGTATTACCGCCTTTG
AGTGAGCTGATACCGCTCGCCGCAGCCGAACGACCGAGCGCAGCGAGTCAGTGAGCGAGGAAGCGGAAGA
GCGCCCAATACGCAAACCGCCTCTCCCCGCGCGTTGGCCG
